Addgene plasmid #76567: NME3 gRNA (BRDN0001149183)
Purpose: 3rd generation lentiviral gRNA plasmid targeting human NME3
Depositing lab: John Doench & David Root. Depositing organization: Broad Institute. Publication: Optimized sgRNA design to maximize activity and minimize off-target effects of CRISPR-Cas9. Doench JG, Fusi N, Sullender M, Hegde M, Vaimberg EW, Donovan KF, Smith I, Tothova Z, Wilen C, Orchard R, Virgin HW, Listgarten J, Root DE. Nat Biotechnol. 2016 Jan 18. doi: 10.1038/nbt.3437. PubMed 26780180.
Backbone
  Vector backbone: lentiGuide-Puro
  Backbone manufacturer: Zhang Lab (Addgene plasmid # 52963)
  Vector type: Mammalian Expression, Lentiviral, CRISPR
  Selectable markers: Puromycin
Growth in bacteria
  Bacterial resistance: Ampicillin, 100 μg/mL
  Growth temperature: 37°C
  Growth strain: DH5alpha
  Copy number: High Copy
Gene/Insert
  Gene/Insert name: NME3 (alt names: NME3; NM_002513.2)
  gRNA/shRNA sequence: AGATTGTGCGGCGCTTCGAG
  Species: H. sapiens (human)
  Entrez Gene: NME3 (a.k.a. DR-nm23, NDPK-C, NDPKC, NM23-H3, NM23H3, c371H6.2)
  Promoter: hU6
  Cloning method: Unknown
  Sequencing primers: 5′ U6-F; 3′ pS2-R
Terms and licenses: Academic/Nonprofit Terms; Industry Terms: Not Available to Industry
Depositor comments: The gRNA was designed to target the following Genbank reference sequence(s): NM_002513.2. Note that this plasmid does NOT contain Cas9. It should be used in conjunction with lentiCas9-Blast (Addgene #52962) or otherwise with cell lines already expressing Cas9. Browse the full kinome gRNA library at http://www.addgene.org/pooled-library/broadgpp-human-kinome/ or visit http://www.broadinstitute.org/rnai/public/ for detailed protocols and information.
How to cite: NME3 gRNA (BRDN0001149183) was a gift from John Doench & David Root (Addgene plasmid # 76567 ; http://n2t.net/addgene:76567 ; RRID:Addgene_76567)
