[The description below was written by a language model from this plasmid's Addgene catalogue record and pLannotate feature annotations shown in this document.]
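Description:
NME3 gRNA (BRDN0001149183) is a third-generation lentiviral guide RNA plasmid built on the lentiGuide-Puro backbone and designed to target human NME3, which encodes a nucleoside diphosphate kinase family member also known as NDPK-C or NM23-H3. The guide was designed against the NM_002513.2 reference transcript. In bacteria the 8.3 kb plasmid is maintained through a high-copy ColE1/pUC-type origin and selected with ampicillin via the β-lactamase gene. An f1 origin, an SV40 origin and lac/T7/T3 promoter remnants are also carried over from the backbone.

The lentiviral transfer cassette begins with an RSV promoter fused to a truncated HIV-1 5' LTR, which makes genomic RNA production Tat-independent. This is followed by the Ψ packaging signal with a partial gag sequence, the Rev response element for nuclear export of the unspliced genome, and a cPPT/CTS element. It ends in a self-inactivating ΔU3 3' LTR followed by an SV40 polyadenylation signal. Within this cassette, a human U6 RNA polymerase III promoter drives the NME3-specific spacer joined to the Streptococcus pyogenes Cas9 guide scaffold. A separate EF-1α promoter with its intron A expresses puromycin N-acetyltransferase, with a WPRE downstream to enhance transcript expression, so transduced mammalian cells can be selected with puromycin.

The plasmid does not encode Cas9, so it must be paired with a separate Cas9 vector such as lentiCas9-Blast or used in cells that already express Cas9. It belongs to a set of guides covering the human kinome, which was produced in work on optimised sgRNA design for high on-target activity and reduced off-target effects. It is suited to knocking out NME3 individually.
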