Features (pLannotate 1.2.2; 29 found; start..end, strand, type, name):
     14..80      +  CDS            small t antigen (fragment): SV40 (simian virus 40) small t antigen
    106..317     +  promoter       EF-1α core promoter: core promoter for human elongation factor EF-1α
    318..1256    +  intron         EF-1α intron A: intron upstream of the start codon of human EF-1α
   1278..1877    +  CDS            PuroR (fragment): puromycin N-acetyltransferase; pac from Streptomyces; confers resistance to puromycin
   1893..2481    +  misc_feature   WPRE: woodchuck hepatitis virus posttranscriptional regulatory element
   2532..2551    +  misc_feature   cPPT/CTS (fragment): central polypurine tract and central termination sequence of HIV-1
   2553..2786    +  LTR            3' LTR (ΔU3): self-inactivating 3' long terminal repeat (LTR) from HIV-1
   2864..2985    +  polyA_signal   SV40 poly(A) signal: SV40 polyadenylation signal
   3025..3160    +  rep_origin     SV40 ori: SV40 origin of replication
   3181..3199    -  promoter       T7 promoter: promoter for bacteriophage T7 RNA polymerase
   3207..3362    +  CDS            lacZα (fragment): LacZα fragment of β-galactosidase; lacZ fragment
   3367..3795    +  rep_origin     f1 ori (sequence partly withheld): f1 bacteriophage origin of replication; arrow indicates direction of (+) strand synthesis
   3848..3952    +  promoter       AmpR promoter: bla
   3953..4813    +  CDS            AmpR: β-lactamase; bla; confers resistance to ampicillin, carbenicillin, and related antibiotics
   4984..5572    +  rep_origin     ori: high-copy-number ColE1/pMB1/pBR322/pUC origin of replication
   5755..5847    +  CDS            lacI (fragment): lac repressor; lacI; The lac repressor binds to the lac operator to inhibit transcription in E. coli. This inhibition can be relieved by adding lactose or isopropyl-β-D-thiogalactopyranoside (IPTG).
   5860..5881    +  protein_bind   CAP binding site: CAP binding activates transcription in the presence of cAMP. E. coli catabolite activator protein
   5896..5926    +  promoter       lac promoter: promoter for the E. coli lac operon
   5934..5950    +  protein_bind   lac operator: The lac repressor binds to the lac operator to inhibit transcription in E. coli. This inhibition can be relieved by adding lactose or isopropyl-β-D-thiogalactopyranoside (IPTG). lac repressor encoded by lacI
   5995..6013    +  promoter       T3 promoter: promoter for bacteriophage T3 RNA polymerase
   6041..6267    +  promoter       RSV promoter: Rous sarcoma virus enhancer/promoter
   6268..6448    +  LTR            5' LTR (truncated): truncated 5' long terminal repeat (LTR) from HIV-1
   6495..6620    +  misc_feature   HIV-1 Ψ: packaging signal of human immunodeficiency virus type 1
   6604..6967    +  CDS            HIV-1 gag (fragment): gag protein from human immunodeficiency virus 1; gag
   7113..7346    +  misc_feature   RRE: The Rev response element (RRE) of HIV-1 allows for Rev-dependent mRNA export from the nucleus to the cytoplasm.
   7723..7749    +  CDS            Rev (fragment): human immunodeficiency virus 1 (HIV-1) Rev protein; rev; enhances nuclear export of unspliced and incompletely spliced viral mRNAs
   7753..7993    +  promoter       U6 promoter: RNA polymerase III promoter for human U6 snRNA
   8023..8098    +  misc_RNA       gRNA scaffold: guide RNA scaffold for the Streptococcus pyogenes CRISPR/Cas9 system
   8154..8271    +  misc_feature   cPPT/CTS: central polypurine tract and central termination sequence of HIV-1
>Addgene plasmid #76567 | NME3 gRNA (BRDN0001149183) | addgene full sequence | sequence record 186084 | Addgene Assembled Sequence
CCCGGGTGCAAAGATGGATAAAGTTTTAAACAGAGAGGAATCTTTGCAGCTAATGGACCTTCTAGGTCTT
GAAAGGAGTGGGAATTGGCTCCGGTGCCCGTCAGTGGGCAGAGCGCACATCGCCCACAGTCCCCGAGAAG
TTGGGGGGAGGGGTCGGCAATTGATCCGGTGCCTAGAGAAGGTGGCGCGGGGTAAACTGGGAAAGTGATG
TCGTGTACTGGCTCCGCCTTTTTCCCGAGGGTGGGGGAGAACCGTATATAAGTGCAGTAGTCGCCGTGAA
CGTTCTTTTTCGCAACGGGTTTGCCGCCAGAACACAGGTAAGTGCCGTGTGTGGTTCCCGCGGGCCTGGC
CTCTTTACGGGTTATGGCCCTTGCGTGCCTTGAATTACTTCCACCTGGCTGCAGTACGTGATTCTTGATC
CCGAGCTTCGGGTTGGAAGTGGGTGGGAGAGTTCGAGGCCTTGCGCTTAAGGAGCCCCTTCGCCTCGTGC
TTGAGTTGAGGCCTGGCCTGGGCGCTGGGGCCGCCGCGTGCGAATCTGGTGGCACCTTCGCGCCTGTCTC
GCTGCTTTCGATAAGTCTCTAGCCATTTAAAATTTTTGATGACCTGCTGCGACGCTTTTTTTCTGGCAAG
ATAGTCTTGTAAATGCGGGCCAAGATCTGCACACTGGTATTTCGGTTTTTGGGGCCGCGGGCGGCGACGG
GGCCCGTGCGTCCCAGCGCACATGTTCGGCGAGGCGGGGCCTGCGAGCGCGGCCACCGAGAATCGGACGG
GGGTAGTCTCAAGCTGGCCGGCCTGCTCTGGTGCCTGGCCTCGCGCCGCCGTGTATCGCCCCGCCCTGGG
CGGCAAGGCTGGCCCGGTCGGCACCAGTTGCGTGAGCGGAAAGATGGCCGCTTCCCGGCCCTGCTGCAGG
GAGCTCAAAATGGAGGACGCGGCGCTCGGGAGAGCGGGCGGGTGAGTCACCCACACAAAGGAAAAGGGCC
TTTCCGTCCTCAGCCGTCGCTTCATGTGACTCCACGGAGTACCGGGCGCCGTCCAGGCACCTCGATTAGT
TCTCGAGCTTTTGGAGTACGTCGTCTTTAGGTTGGGGGGAGGGGTTTTATGCGATGGAGTTTCCCCACAC
TGAGTGGGTGGAGACTGAAGTTAGGCCAGCTTGGCACTTGATGTAATTCTCCTTGGAATTTGCCCTTTTT
GAGTTTGGATCTTGGTTCATTCTCAAGCCTCAGACAGTGGTTCAAAGTTTTTTTCTTCCATTTCAGGTGT
CGTGACGTACGGCCACCATGACCGAGTACAAGCCCACGGTGCGCCTCGCCACCCGCGACGACGTCCCCAG
GGCCGTACGCACCCTCGCCGCCGCGTTCGCCGACTACCCCGCCACGCGCCACACCGTCGATCCGGACCGC
CACATCGAGCGGGTCACCGAGCTGCAAGAACTCTTCCTCACGCGCGTCGGGCTCGACATCGGCAAGGTGT
GGGTCGCGGACGACGGCGCCGCCGTGGCGGTCTGGACCACGCCGGAGAGCGTCGAAGCGGGGGCGGTGTT
CGCCGAGATCGGCCCGCGCATGGCCGAGTTGAGCGGTTCCCGGCTGGCCGCGCAGCAACAGATGGAAGGC
CTCCTGGCGCCGCACCGGCCCAAGGAGCCCGCGTGGTTCCTGGCCACCGTCGGAGTCTCGCCCGACCACC
AGGGCAAGGGTCTGGGCAGCGCCGTCGTGCTCCCCGGAGTGGAGGCGGCCGAGCGCGCCGGGGTGCCCGC
CTTCCTGGAGACCTCCGCGCCCCGCAACCTCCCCTTCTACGAGCGGCTCGGCTTCACCGTCACCGCCGAC
GTCGAGGTGCCCGAAGGACCGCGCACCTGGTGCATGACCCGCAAGCCCGGTGCCTGAACGCGTTAAGTCG
ACAATCAACCTCTGGATTACAAAATTTGTGAAAGATTGACTGGTATTCTTAACTATGTTGCTCCTTTTAC
GCTATGTGGATACGCTGCTTTAATGCCTTTGTATCATGCTATTGCTTCCCGTATGGCTTTCATTTTCTCC
TCCTTGTATAAATCCTGGTTGCTGTCTCTTTATGAGGAGTTGTGGCCCGTTGTCAGGCAACGTGGCGTGG
TGTGCACTGTGTTTGCTGACGCAACCCCCACTGGTTGGGGCATTGCCACCACCTGTCAGCTCCTTTCCGG
GACTTTCGCTTTCCCCCTCCCTATTGCCACGGCGGAACTCATCGCCGCCTGCCTTGCCCGCTGCTGGACA
GGGGCTCGGCTGTTGGGCACTGACAATTCCGTGGTGTTGTCGGGGAAATCATCGTCCTTTCCTTGGCTGC
TCGCCTGTGTTGCCACCTGGATTCTGCGCGGGACGTCCTTCTGCTACGTCCCTTCGGCCCTCAATCCAGC
GGACCTTCCTTCCCGCGGCCTGCTGCCGGCTCTGCGGCCTCTTCCGCGTCTTCGCCTTCGCCCTCAGACG
AGTCGGATCTCCCTTTGGGCCGCCTCCCCGCGTCGACTTTAAGACCAATGACTTACAAGGCAGCTGTAGA
TCTTAGCCACTTTTTAAAAGAAAAGGGGGGACTGGAAGGGCTAATTCACTCCCAACGAAGACAAGATCTG
CTTTTTGCTTGTACTGGGTCTCTCTGGTTAGACCAGATCTGAGCCTGGGAGCTCTCTGGCTAACTAGGGA
ACCCACTGCTTAAGCCTCAATAAAGCTTGCCTTGAGTGCTTCAAGTAGTGTGTGCCCGTCTGTTGTGTGA
CTCTGGTAACTAGAGATCCCTCAGACCCTTTTAGTCAGTGTGGAAAATCTCTAGCAGTACGTATAGTAGT
TCATGTCATCTTATTATTCAGTATTTATAACTTGCAAAGAAATGAATATCAGAGAGTGAGAGGAACTTGT
TTATTGCAGCTTATAATGGTTACAAATAAAGCAATAGCATCACAAATTTCACAAATAAAGCATTTTTTTC
ACTGCATTCTAGTTGTGGTTTGTCCAAACTCATCAATGTATCTTATCATGTCTGGCTCTAGCTATCCCGC
CCCTAACTCCGCCCATCCCGCCCCTAACTCCGCCCAGTTCCGCCCATTCTCCGCCCCATGGCTGACTAAT
TTTTTTTATTTATGCAGAGGCCGAGGCCGCCTCGGCCTCTGAGCTATTCCAGAAGTAGTGAGGAGGCTTT
TTTGGAGGCCTAGGGACGTACCCAATTCGCCCTATAGTGAGTCGTATTACGCGCGCTCACTGGCCGTCGT
TTTACAACGTCGTGACTGGGAAAACCCTGGCGTTACCCAACTTAATCGCCTTGCAGCACATCCCCCTTTC
GCCAGCTGGCGTAATAGCGAAGAGGCCCGCACCGATCGCCCTTCCCAACAGTTGCGCAGCCTGAATGGCG
AATGGG
[124 nt withheld, positions 3367-3490]
C
[91 nt withheld, positions 3492-3582]
A
[49 nt withheld, positions 3584-3632]
CCTTTGACGTTGGAGTCCACGTTCTTT
[37 nt withheld, positions 3660-3696]
ACCCTATCTCGGTCTATTCTTTTGATTTATAAGGGATTTTGCCGATTTCGGCCTATTGGTTAAAAAATGA
GCTGATTTAACAAAAATTTAACGCGAATTTTAACAAAATATTAACGCTTACAATTTAGGTGGCACTTTTC
GGGGAAATGTGCGCGGAACCCCTATTTGTTTATTTTTCTAAATACATTCAAATATGTATCCGCTCATGAG
ACAATAACCCTGATAAATGCTTCAATAATATTGAAAAAGGAAGAGTATGAGTATTCAACATTTCCGTGTC
GCCCTTATTCCCTTTTTTGCGGCATTTTGCCTTCCTGTTTTTGCTCACCCAGAAACGCTGGTGAAAGTAA
AAGATGCTGAAGATCAGTTGGGTGCACGAGTGGGTTACATCGAACTGGATCTCAACAGCGGTAAGATCCT
TGAGAGTTTTCGCCCCGAAGAACGTTTTCCAATGATGAGCACTTTTAAAGTTCTGCTATGTGGCGCGGTA
TTATCCCGTATTGACGCCGGGCAAGAGCAACTCGGTCGCCGCATACACTATTCTCAGAATGACTTGGTTG
AGTACTCACCAGTCACAGAAAAGCATCTTACGGATGGCATGACAGTAAGAGAATTATGCAGTGCTGCCAT
AACCATGAGTGATAACACTGCGGCCAACTTACTTCTGACAACGATCGGAGGACCGAAGGAGCTAACCGCT
TTTTTGCACAACATGGGGGATCATGTAACTCGCCTTGATCGTTGGGAACCGGAGCTGAATGAAGCCATAC
CAAACGACGAGCGTGACACCACGATGCCTGTAGCAATGGCAACAACGTTGCGCAAACTATTAACTGGCGA
ACTACTTACTCTAGCTTCCCGGCAACAATTAATAGACTGGATGGAGGCGGATAAAGTTGCAGGACCACTT
CTGCGCTCGGCCCTTCCGGCTGGCTGGTTTATTGCTGATAAATCTGGAGCCGGTGAGCGTGGGTCTCGCG
GTATCATTGCAGCACTGGGGCCAGATGGTAAGCCCTCCCGTATCGTAGTTATCTACACGACGGGGAGTCA
GGCAACTATGGATGAACGAAATAGACAGATCGCTGAGATAGGTGCCTCACTGATTAAGCATTGGTAACTG
TCAGACCAAGTTTACTCATATATACTTTAGATTGATTTAAAACTTCATTTTTAATTTAAAAGGATCTAGG
TGAAGATCCTTTTTGATAATCTCATGACCAAAATCCCTTAACGTGAGTTTTCGTTCCACTGAGCGTCAGA
CCCCGTAGAAAAGATCAAAGGATCTTCTTGAGATCCTTTTTTTCTGCGCGTAATCTGCTGCTTGCAAACA
AAAAAACCACCGCTACCAGCGGTGGTTTGTTTGCCGGATCAAGAGCTACCAACTCTTTTTCCGAAGGTAA
CTGGCTTCAGCAGAGCGCAGATACCAAATACTGTTCTTCTAGTGTAGCCGTAGTTAGGCCACCACTTCAA
GAACTCTGTAGCACCGCCTACATACCTCGCTCTGCTAATCCTGTTACCAGTGGCTGCTGCCAGTGGCGAT
AAGTCGTGTCTTACCGGGTTGGACTCAAGACGATAGTTACCGGATAAGGCGCAGCGGTCGGGCTGAACGG
GGGGTTCGTGCACACAGCCCAGCTTGGAGCGAACGACCTACACCGAACTGAGATACCTACAGCGTGAGCT
ATGAGAAAGCGCCACGCTTCCCGAAGGGAGAAAGGCGGACAGGTATCCGGTAAGCGGCAGGGTCGGAACA
GGAGAGCGCACGAGGGAGCTTCCAGGGGGAAACGCCTGGTATCTTTATAGTCCTGTCGGGTTTCGCCACC
TCTGACTTGAGCGTCGATTTTTGTGATGCTCGTCAGGGGGGCGGAGCCTATGGAAAAACGCCAGCAACGC
GGCCTTTTTACGGTTCCTGGCCTTTTGCTGGCCTTTTGCTCACATGTTCTTTCCTGCGTTATCCCCTGAT
TCTGTGGATAACCGTATTACCGCCTTTGAGTGAGCTGATACCGCTCGCCGCAGCCGAACGACCGAGCGCA
GCGAGTCAGTGAGCGAGGAAGCGGAAGAGCGCCCAATACGCAAACCGCCTCTCCCCGCGCGTTGGCCGAT
TCATTAATGCAGCTGGCACGACAGGTTTCCCGACTGGAAAGCGGGCAGTGAGCGCAACGCAATTAATGTG
AGTTAGCTCACTCATTAGGCACCCCAGGCTTTACACTTTATGCTTCCGGCTCGTATGTTGTGTGGAATTG
TGAGCGGATAACAATTTCACACAGGAAACAGCTATGACCATGATTACGCCAAGCGCGCAATTAACCCTCA
CTAAAGGGAACAAAAGCTGGAGCTGCAAGCTTAATGTAGTCTTATGCAATACTCTTGTAGTCTTGCAACA
TGGTAACGATGAGTTAGCAACATGCCTTACAAGGAGAGAAAAAGCACCGTGCATGCCGATTGGTGGAAGT
AAGGTGGTACGATCGTGCCTTATTAGGAAGGCAACAGACGGGTCTGACATGGATTGGACGAACCACTGAA
TTGCCGCATTGCAGAGATATTGTATTTAAGTGCCTAGCTCGATACATAAACGGGTCTCTCTGGTTAGACC
AGATCTGAGCCTGGGAGCTCTCTGGCTAACTAGGGAACCCACTGCTTAAGCCTCAATAAAGCTTGCCTTG
AGTGCTTCAAGTAGTGTGTGCCCGTCTGTTGTGTGACTCTGGTAACTAGAGATCCCTCAGACCCTTTTAG
TCAGTGTGGAAAATCTCTAGCAGTGGCGCCCGAACAGGGACTTGAAAGCGAAAGGGAAACCAGAGGAGCT
CTCTCGACGCAGGACTCGGCTTGCTGAAGCGCGCACGGCAAGAGGCGAGGGGCGGCGACTGGTGAGTACG
CCAAAAATTTTGACTAGCGGAGGCTAGAAGGAGAGAGATGGGTGCGAGAGCGTCAGTATTAAGCGGGGGA
GAATTAGATCGCGATGGGAAAAAATTCGGTTAAGGCCAGGGGGAAAGAAAAAATATAAATTAAAACATAT
AGTATGGGCAAGCAGGGAGCTAGAACGATTCGCAGTTAATCCTGGCCTGTTAGAAACATCAGAAGGCTGT
AGACAAATACTGGGACAGCTACAACCATCCCTTCAGACAGGATCAGAAGAACTTAGATCATTATATAATA
CAGTAGCAACCCTCTATTGTGTGCATCAAAGGATAGAGATAAAAGACACCAAGGAAGCTTTAGACAAGAT
AGAGGAAGAGCAAAACAAAAGTAAGACCACCGCACAGCAAGCGGCCGCTGATCTTCAGACCTGGAGGAGG
AGATATGAGGGACAATTGGAGAAGTGAATTATATAAATATAAAGTAGTAAAAATTGAACCATTAGGAGTA
GCACCCACCAAGGCAAAGAGAAGAGTGGTGCAGAGAGAAAAAAGAGCAGTGGGAATAGGAGCTTTGTTCC
TTGGGTTCTTGGGAGCAGCAGGAAGCACTATGGGCGCAGCGTCAATGACGCTGACGGTACAGGCCAGACA
ATTATTGTCTGGTATAGTGCAGCAGCAGAACAATTTGCTGAGGGCTATTGAGGCGCAACAGCATCTGTTG
CAACTCACAGTCTGGGGCATCAAGCAGCTCCAGGCAAGAATCCTGGCTGTGGAAAGATACCTAAAGGATC
AACAGCTCCTGGGGATTTGGGGTTGCTCTGGAAAACTCATTTGCACCACTGCTGTGCCTTGGAATGCTAG
TTGGAGTAATAAATCTCTGGAACAGATTTGGAATCACACGACCTGGATGGAGTGGGACAGAGAAATTAAC
AATTACACAAGCTTAATACACTCCTTAATTGAAGAATCGCAAAACCAGCAAGAAAAGAATGAACAAGAAT
TATTGGAATTAGATAAATGGGCAAGTTTGTGGAATTGGTTTAACATAACAAATTGGCTGTGGTATATAAA
ATTATTCATAATGATAGTAGGAGGCTTGGTAGGTTTAAGAATAGTTTTTGCTGTACTTTCTATAGTGAAT
AGAGTTAGGCAGGGATATTCACCATTATCGTTTCAGACCCACCTCCCAACCCCGAGGGGACCCAGAGAGG
GCCTATTTCCCATGATTCCTTCATATTTGCATATACGATACAAGGCTGTTAGAGAGATAATTAGAATTAA
TTTGACTGTAAACACAAAGATATTAGTACAAAATACGTGACGTAGAAAGTAATAATTTCTTGGGTAGTTT
GCAGTTTTAAAATTATGTTTTAAAATGGACTATCATATGCTTACCGTAACTTGAAAGTATTTCGATTTCT
TGGCTTTATATATCTTGTGGAAAGGACGAAACACCGAGATTGTGCGGCGCTTCGAGGTTTTAGAGCTAGA
AATAGCAAGTTAAAATAAGGCTAGTCCGTTATCAACTTGAAAAAGTGGCACCGAGTCGGTGCTTTTTTAA
GCTTGGCGTAACTAGATCTTGAGACAAATGGCAGTATTCATCCACAATTTTAAAAGAAAAGGGGGGATTG
GGGGGTACAGTGCAGGGGAAAGAATAGTAGACATAATAGCAACAGACATACAAACTAAAGAATTACAAAA
ACAAATTACAAAAATTCAAAATTTTCGGGTTTATTACAGGGACAGCAGAGATCCACTTTGGCGCCGGCTC
GAGGGGG
