>Addgene plasmid #76567 | NME3 gRNA (BRDN0001149183) | depositor partial sequence | sequence record 144027 | Target Sequence
AGATTGTGCGGCGCTTCGAG
