>Addgene plasmid #76567 | NME3 gRNA (BRDN0001149183) | addgene partial sequence | sequence record 186083 | hU6-F
TAGAAAGTAATAATTTCTTGGGTAGTTTGCAGTTTTAAAATTATGTTTTAAAATGGACTATCATATGCTT
ACCGTAACTTGAAAGTATTTCGATTTCTTGGCTTTATATATCTTGTGGAAAGGACGAAACACCGAGATTG
TGCGGCGCTTCGAGGTTTTAGAGCTAGAAATAGCAAGTTAAAATAAGGCTAGTCCGTTATCAACTTGAAA
AAGTGGCACCGAGTCGGTGCTTTTTTAAGCTTGGCGTAACTAGATCTTGAGACAAATGGCAGTATTCATC
CACAATTTTAAAAGAAAAGGGGGGATTGGGGGGTACAGTGCAGGGGAAAGAATAGTAGACATAATAGCAA
CAGACATACAAACTAAAGAATTACAAAAACAAATTACAAAAATTCAAAATTTTCGGGTTTATTACAGGGA
CAGCAGAGATCCACTTTGGCGCCGGCTCGAGGGGGCCCGGGTGCAAAGATGGATAAAGTTTTAAACAGAG
AGGAATCTTTGCAGCTAATGGACCTTCTAGGTCTTGAAAGGAGTGGGAATTGGCTCCGGTGCCCGTCAGT
GGGCAGAGCG
